Addgene plasmid #92391: pAAV-M13-TEV-C-P2A-TdTomato
Purpose: produces AAV expressing Cal-light M13-TevC component and TdTomato
Depositing lab: Hyungbae Kwon. Depositing organization: Max Planck Florida Institute. Publication: A calcium- and light-gated switch to induce gene expression in activated neurons. Lee D, Hyun JH, Jung K, Hannan P, Kwon HB. Nat Biotechnol. 2017 Jun 26. doi: 10.1038/nbt.3902. PubMed 28650460.
Backbone
  Vector backbone: pSyc 171 P2A vector
  Total vector size (bp): 6446
  Vector type: Mammalian Expression, AAV, Synthetic Biology
Growth in bacteria
  Bacterial resistance: Ampicillin, 100 μg/mL
  Growth temperature: 30°C
  Growth strain: NEB Stable
  Copy number: High Copy
Gene/Insert
  Gene/Insert name: M13-TEV-C-P2A-TdTomato
  Species: Synthetic
  Insert size (bp): 2025
  Promoter: human synapsin
  Tag / fusion protein: TdTomato (C terminal on insert)
  Cloning method: Restriction Enzyme; 5′ cloning site HindIII (unknown if destroyed); 3′ cloning site NheI (unknown if destroyed)
  Sequencing primers: 5′ N/A; 3′ BGH Reverse
Terms and licenses: Academic/Nonprofit Terms; Industry Terms: Not Available to Industry
How to cite: pAAV-M13-TEV-C-P2A-TdTomato was a gift from Hyungbae Kwon (Addgene plasmid # 92391 ; http://n2t.net/addgene:92391 ; RRID:Addgene_92391)
