[The description below was written by a language model from this plasmid's Addgene catalogue record and pLannotate feature annotations shown in this document.]
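Description:
pAAV-M13-TEV-C-P2A-TdTomato is an AAV transfer plasmid of about 6.4 kb, built on the pSyc 171 P2A vector backbone, for producing recombinant adeno-associated virus that expresses one component of the Cal-Light system in neurons. The plasmid is maintained in E. coli through a high-copy ColE1/pUC-type origin and selected with ampicillin via the β-lactamase gene. An f1 origin is also present. Two AAV2 inverted terminal repeats, one annotated as partial, flank the expression cassette and provide the signals needed for replication and packaging of the intervening DNA into AAV particles. ITR-containing plasmids are prone to recombination, which fits with the recorded use of a recombination-deficient strain.

Between the ITRs, the human synapsin I promoter drives neuron-restricted expression of a synthetic open reading frame of roughly 2 kb. It begins with short leader and epitope elements (T7 gene 10 leader, Xpress tag). These are followed by the M13 calmodulin-binding peptide from smooth muscle myosin light chain kinase, fused to a C-terminal fragment of the tobacco etch virus protease. A P2A self-cleaving peptide, named in the catalogue entry but not separately annotated, links this fusion to tdTomato, so the red fluorescent reporter is produced as a separate protein that marks transduced cells. A WPRE and the bovine growth hormone polyadenylation signal enhance transcript stability and processing.

As the associated publication title indicates, Cal-Light is a calcium- and light-gated switch for inducing gene expression in activated neurons. This construct supplies the M13–TEV-C half, which by design would pair with a calmodulin-linked complementary protease fragment carried on a partner construct not described here. The two annotated sequence records differ only in start point and by a few bases.
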