Features (pLannotate 1.2.2; 19 found; start..end, strand, type, name):
     27..474     +  promoter       hSyn promoter: human synapsin I promoter; confers neuron-specific expression (Kügler et al., 2003)
    494..512     +  promoter       SP6 promoter: promoter for bacteriophage SP6 RNA polymerase
    547..567     +  CDS            capTEV™ (fragment): composite tag for in vivo biotinylation, TEV protease cleavage, and 6xHis tagging
    568..600     +  CDS            T7 tag (gene 10 leader): leader peptide from bacteriophage T7 gene 10 promotes efficient translation in E. coli
    604..627     +  CDS            Xpress™ tag: Xpress™ epitope tag, including an enterokinase recognition and cleavage site
    655..711     +  CDS            calmodulin-binding peptide: calmodulin-binding peptide from avian smooth muscle myosin light chain kinase
    766..1062    +  CDS            POLG_TEV (fragment): Experimental evidence at protein level: Swiss-Prot protein existence level 1. [Nuclear inclusion protein A]: has RNA-binding and proteolytic activities. From Tobacco etch virus (TEV).
   1138..2568    +  CDS            tdTomato: tandem dimeric (pseudo-monomeric) derivative of DsRed (Shaner et al., 2004) mammalian codon-optimized
   2587..3175    +  misc_feature   WPRE: woodchuck hepatitis virus posttranscriptional regulatory element
   3216..3423    +  polyA_signal   bGH poly(A) signal: bovine growth hormone polyadenylation signal
   3454..3522    -  CDS            large T antigen (fragment): large T antigen from SV40 (simian virus 40)
   3593..3726    +  repeat_region  AAV2 ITR: inverted terminal repeat of adeno-associated virus serotype 2 inverted
   3720..3776    -  CDS            lacI (fragment): lac repressor; lacI; The lac repressor binds to the lac operator to inhibit transcription in E. coli. This inhibition can be relieved by adding lactose or isopropyl-β-D-thiogalactopyranoside (IPTG).
   3959..4547    -  rep_origin     ori: high-copy-number ColE1/pMB1/pBR322/pUC origin of replication
   4718..5578    -  CDS            AmpR: β-lactamase; bla; confers resistance to ampicillin, carbenicillin, and related antibiotics
   5579..5683    -  promoter       AmpR promoter: bla
   5736..6164    -  rep_origin     f1 ori (sequence partly withheld): f1 bacteriophage origin of replication; arrow indicates direction of (+) strand synthesis
   6169..6238    -  CDS            lacZα (fragment): LacZα fragment of β-galactosidase; lacZ fragment
   6233..6365    -  repeat_region  AAV2 ITR (fragment): inverted terminal repeat of adeno-associated virus serotype 2 inverted
>Addgene plasmid #92391 | pAAV-M13-TEV-C-P2A-TdTomato | addgene full sequence | sequence record 457461 | Addgene NGS Result
CTAGACTGCAGAGGGCCCTGCGTATGAGTGCAAGTGGGTTTTAGGACCAGGATGAGGCGGGGTGGGGGTG
CCTACCTGACGACCGACCCCGACCCACTGGACAAGCACCCAACCCCCATTCCCCAAATTGCGCATCCCCT
ATCAGAGAGGGGGAGGGGAAACAGGATGCGGCGAGGCGCGTGCGCACTGCCAGCTTCAGCACCGCGGACA
GTGCCTTCGCCCCCGCCTGGCGGCGCGCGCCACCGCCGCCTCAGCACTGAAGGCGCGCTGACGTCACTCG
CCGGTCCCCCGCAAACTCCCCTTCCCGGCCACCTTGGTCGCGTCCGCGCCGCCGCCGGCCCAGCCGGACC
GCACCACGCGAGGCGCGAGATAGGGGGGCACGGGCGCGACCATCTGCGCTGCGGCGCCGGCGACTCAGCG
CTGCCTCAGTCTGCGGTGGGCAGCGGAGGAGTCGTGTCGTGCCTGAGAGCGCAGTCGAGAGGATCTAAGC
TTGATTTAGGTGACACTATAGAATACAAGCTACTTGTTCTTTTTGCAGGATCCATGCATCATCATCATCA
TCATGGTATGGCTAGCATGACTGGTGGACAGCAAATGGGTCGGGATCTGTACGACGATGACGATAAGGAT
CTCGCCACCATGGTCGACTCATCACGTCGTAAGTGGAATAAGACAGGTCACGCAGTCAGAGCTATAGGTC
GGCTGAGCTCACTCGAAGGTGGCGGTGGCTCTGGAGGTGGTGGGTCCGGAGGAGGCGGCATCGAGATGTC
CAGCATGGTGAGCGATACTAGCTGTACCTTCCCATCATCTGACGGAATCTTCTGGAAGCACTGGATTCAG
ACTAAGGACGGCCAGTGTGGCAGCCCACTGGTGAGCACACGAGACGGATTCATCGTGGGGATTCACAGCG
CCTCCAACTTTACAAACACCAATAACTATTTCACCTCAGTGCCAAAGAACTTTATGGAGCTGCTGACCAA
CCAGGAGGCCCAGCAGTGGGTGAGCGGGTGGCGCCTGAACGCCGATTCCGTGCTGTGGGGCGGGCACAAG
GTGTTTATGGCATGCGGAAGCGGAGCTACTAACTTCAGCCTGCTGAAGCAGGCTGGAGACGTGGAGGAGA
ACCCTGGACCTGAATTCATGGTGAGCAAGGGCGAGGAGGTCATCAAAGAGTTCATGCGCTTCAAGGTGCG
CATGGAGGGCTCCATGAACGGCCACGAGTTCGAGATCGAGGGCGAGGGCGAGGGCCGCCCCTACGAGGGC
ACCCAGACCGCCAAGCTGAAGGTGACCAAGGGCGGCCCCCTGCCCTTCGCCTGGGACATCCTGTCCCCCC
AGTTCATGTACGGCTCCAAGGCGTACGTGAAGCACCCCGCCGACATCCCCGATTACAAGAAGCTGTCCTT
CCCCGAGGGCTTCAAGTGGGAGCGCGTGATGAACTTCGAGGACGGCGGTCTGGTGACCGTGACCCAGGAC
TCCTCCCTGCAGGACGGCACGCTGATCTACAAGGTGAAGATGCGCGGCACCAACTTCCCCCCCGACGGCC
CCGTAATGCAGAAGAAGACCATGGGCTGGGAGGCCTCCACCGAGCGCCTGTACCCCCGCGACGGCGTGCT
GAAGGGCGAGATCCACCAGGCCCTGAAGCTGAAGGACGGCGGCCACTACCTGGTGGAGTTCAAGACCATC
TACATGGCCAAGAAGCCCGTGCAACTGCCCGGCTACTACTACGTGGACACCAAGCTGGACATCACCTCCC
ACAACGAGGACTACACCATCGTGGAACAGTACGAGCGCTCCGAGGGCCGCCACCACCTGTTCCTGGGGCA
TGGCACCGGCAGCACCGGCAGCGGCAGCTCCGGCACCGCCTCCTCCGAGGACAACAACATGGCCGTCATC
AAAGAGTTCATGCGCTTCAAGGTGCGCATGGAGGGCTCCATGAACGGCCACGAGTTCGAGATCGAGGGCG
AGGGCGAGGGCCGCCCCTACGAGGGCACCCAGACCGCCAAGCTGAAGGTGACCAAGGGCGGCCCCCTGCC
CTTCGCCTGGGACATCCTGTCCCCCCAGTTCATGTACGGCTCCAAGGCGTACGTGAAGCACCCCGCCGAC
ATCCCCGATTACAAGAAGCTGTCCTTCCCCGAGGGCTTCAAGTGGGAGCGCGTGATGAACTTCGAGGACG
GCGGTCTGGTGACCGTGACCCAGGACTCCTCCCTGCAGGACGGCACGCTGATCTACAAGGTGAAGATGCG
CGGCACCAACTTCCCCCCCGACGGCCCCGTAATGCAGAAGAAGACCATGGGCTGGGAGGCCTCCACCGAG
CGCCTGTACCCCCGCGACGGCGTGCTGAAGGGCGAGATCCACCAGGCCCTGAAGCTGAAGGACGGCGGCC
GCTACCTGGTGGAGTTCAAGACCATCTACATGGCCAAGAAGCCCGTGCAACTGCCCGGCTACTACTACGT
GGACACCAAGCTGGACATCACCTCCCACAACGAGGACTACACCATCGTGGAACAGTACGAGCGCTCCGAG
GGCCGCCACCACCTGTTCCTGTACGGCATGGACGAGCTGTACAAGTAGTCTAGCCAGCTTATCGATAATC
AACCTCTGGATTACAAAATTTGTGAAAGATTGACTGGTATTCTTAACTATGTTGCTCCTTTTACGCTATG
TGGATACGCTGCTTTAATGCCTTTGTATCATGCTATTGCTTCCCGTATGGCTTTCATTTTCTCCTCCTTG
TATAAATCCTGGTTGCTGTCTCTTTATGAGGAGTTGTGGCCCGTTGTCAGGCAACGTGGCGTGGTGTGCA
CTGTGTTTGCTGACGCAACCCCCACTGGTTGGGGCATTGCCACCACCTGTCAGCTCCTTTCCGGGACTTT
CGCTTTCCCCCTCCCTATTGCCACGGCGGAACTCATCGCCGCCTGCCTTGCCCGCTGCTGGACAGGGGCT
CGGCTGTTGGGCACTGACAATTCCGTGGTGTTGTCGGGGAAATCATCGTCCTTTCCTTGGCTGCTCGCCT
GTGTTGCCACCTGGATTCTGCGCGGGACGTCCTTCTGCTACGTCCCTTCGGCCCTCAATCCAGCGGACCT
TCCTTCCCGCGGCCTGCTGCCGGCTCTGCGGCCTCTTCCGCGTCTTCGCCTTCGCCCTCAGACGAGTCGG
ATCTCCCTTTGGGCCGCCTCCCCGCATCGATACCGTCGACCCGGGCGGCCGCTCATAAAGCTCGACTGTG
CCTTCTAGTTGCCAGCCATCTGTTGTTTGCCCCTCCCCCGTGCCTTCCTTGACCCTGGAAGGTGCCACTC
CCACTGTCCTTTCCTAATAAAATGAGGAAATTGCATCGCATTGTCTGAGTAGGTGTCATTCTATTCTGGG
GGGTGGGGTGGGGCAGGACAGCAAGGGGGAGGATTGGGAAGACAATAGCAGGCATGCTGGGGATGCGGTC
CGGACTGTACAATTGCATTCATTTTATGTTTCAGGTTCAGGGGGAGATGTGGGAGGTTTTTTAAAGCAAG
TAAAACCTCTACAAATGTGGTAAAATCGATAAGGATCTTCCTAGAGCATGGCTACGTAGATAAGTAGCAT
GGCGGGTTAATCATTAACTACAAGGAACCCCTAGTGATGGAGTTGGCCACTCCCTCTCTGCGCGCTCGCT
CGCTCACTGAGGCCGGGCGACCAAAGGTCGCCCGACGCCCGGGCTTTGCCCGGGCGGCCTCAGTGAGCGA
GCGAGCGCGCAGCTGCATTAATGAATCGGCCAACGCGCGGGGAGAGGCGGTTTGCGTATTGGGCGCTCTT
CCGCTTCCTCGCTCACTGACTCGCTGCGCTCGGTCGTTCGGCTGCGGCGAGCGGTATCAGCTCACTCAAA
GGCGGTAATACGGTTATCCACAGAATCAGGGGATAACGCAGGAAAGAACATGTGAGCAAAAGGCCAGCAA
AAGGCCAGGAACCGTAAAAAGGCCGCGTTGCTGGCGTTTTTCCATAGGCTCCGCCCCCCTGACGAGCATC
ACAAAAATCGACGCTCAAGTCAGAGGTGGCGAAACCCGACAGGACTATAAAGATACCAGGCGTTTCCCCC
TGGAAGCTCCCTCGTGCGCTCTCCTGTTCCGACCCTGCCGCTTACCGGATACCTGTCCGCCTTTCTCCCT
TCGGGAAGCGTGGCGCTTTCTCATAGCTCACGCTGTAGGTATCTCAGTTCGGTGTAGGTCGTTCGCTCCA
AGCTGGGCTGTGTGCACGAACCCCCCGTTCAGCCCGACCGCTGCGCCTTATCCGGTAACTATCGTCTTGA
GTCCAACCCGGTAAGACACGACTTATCGCCACTGGCAGCAGCCACTGGTAACAGGATTAGCAGAGCGAGG
TATGTAGGCGGTGCTACAGAGTTCTTGAAGTGGTGGCCTAACTACGGCTACACTAGAAGAACAGTATTTG
GTATCTGCGCTCTGCTGAAGCCAGTTACCTTCGGAAAAAGAGTTGGTAGCTCTTGATCCGGCAAACAAAC
CACCGCTGGTAGCGGTGGTTTTTTTGTTTGCAAGCAGCAGATTACGCGCAGAAAAAAAGGATCTCAAGAA
GATCCTTTGATCTTTTCTACGGGGTCTGACGCTCAGTGGAACGAAAACTCACGTTAAGGGATTTTGGTCA
TGAGATTATCAAAAAGGATCTTCACCTAGATCCTTTTAAATTAAAAATGAAGTTTTAAATCAATCTAAAG
TATATATGAGTAAACTTGGTCTGACAGTTACCAATGCTTAATCAGTGAGGCACCTATCTCAGCGATCTGT
CTATTTCGTTCATCCATAGTTGCCTGACTCCCCGTCGTGTAGATAACTACGATACGGGAGGGCTTACCAT
CTGGCCCCAGTGCTGCAATGATACCGCGAGACCCACGCTCACCGGCTCCAGATTTATCAGCAATAAACCA
GCCAGCCGGAAGGGCCGAGCGCAGAAGTGGTCCTGCAACTTTATCCGCCTCCATCCAGTCTATTAATTGT
TGCCGGGAAGCTAGAGTAAGTAGTTCGCCAGTTAATAGTTTGCGCAACGTTGTTGCCATTGCTACAGGCA
TCGTGGTGTCACGCTCGTCGTTTGGTATGGCTTCATTCAGCTCCGGTTCCCAACGATCAAGGCGAGTTAC
ATGATCCCCCATGTTGTGCAAAAAAGCGGTTAGCTCCTTCGGTCCTCCGATCGTTGTCAGAAGTAAGTTG
GCCGCAGTGTTATCACTCATGGTTATGGCAGCACTGCATAATTCTCTTACTGTCATGCCATCCGTAAGAT
GCTTTTCTGTGACTGGTGAGTACTCAACCAAGTCATTCTGAGAATAGTGTATGCGGCGACCGAGTTGCTC
TTGCCCGGCGTCAATACGGGATAATACCGCGCCACATAGCAGAACTTTAAAAGTGCTCATCATTGGAAAA
CGTTCTTCGGGGCGAAAACTCTCAAGGATCTTACCGCTGTTGAGATCCAGTTCGATGTAACCCACTCGTG
CACCCAACTGATCTTCAGCATCTTTTACTTTCACCAGCGTTTCTGGGTGAGCAAAAACAGGAAGGCAAAA
TGCCGCAAAAAAGGGAATAAGGGCGACACGGAAATGTTGAATACTCATACTCTTCCTTTTTCAATATTAT
TGAAGCATTTATCAGGGTTATTGTCTCATGAGCGGATACATATTTGAATGTATTTAGAAAAATAAACAAA
TAGGGGTTCCGCGCACATTTCCCCGAAAAGTGCCACCTAAATTGTAAGCGTTAATATTTTGTTAAAATTC
GCGTTAAATTTTTGTTAAATCAGCTCATTTTTTAACCAATAGGCCGAAATCGGCAAAATCCCTTATAAAT
CAAAAGAATAGACCGAGATAGGGT
[37 nt withheld, positions 5835-5871]
AAAGAACGTGGACTCCAACGTCAAAGG
[49 nt withheld, positions 5899-5947]
T
[91 nt withheld, positions 5949-6039]
G
[124 nt withheld, positions 6041-6164]
CCCATTCGCCATTCAGGCTGCGCAACTGTTGGGAAGGGCGATCGGTGCGGGCCTCTTCGCTATTACGCCA
GCTGCGCGCTCGCTCGCTCACTGAGGCCGCCCGGGCAAAGCCCGGGCGTCGGGCGACCTTTGGTCGCCCG
GCCTCAGTGAGCGAGCGAGCGCGCAGAGAGGGAGTGGCCAACTCCATCACTAGGGGTTCCTTGTAGTTAA
TGATTAACCCGCCATGCTACTTATCTACGTAGCCATGCTCTAGGAAGATCGTAGGTTAATTAAT
