Features (pLannotate 1.2.2; 19 found; start..end, strand, type, name):
      8..26      +  promoter       SP6 promoter: promoter for bacteriophage SP6 RNA polymerase
     61..81      +  CDS            capTEV™ (fragment): composite tag for in vivo biotinylation, TEV protease cleavage, and 6xHis tagging
     82..114     +  CDS            T7 tag (gene 10 leader): leader peptide from bacteriophage T7 gene 10 promotes efficient translation in E. coli
    118..141     +  CDS            Xpress™ tag: Xpress™ epitope tag, including an enterokinase recognition and cleavage site
    169..225     +  CDS            calmodulin-binding peptide: calmodulin-binding peptide from avian smooth muscle myosin light chain kinase
    280..576     +  CDS            POLG_TEV (fragment): Experimental evidence at protein level: Swiss-Prot protein existence level 1. [Nuclear inclusion protein A]: has RNA-binding and proteolytic activities. From Tobacco etch virus (TEV).
    652..2082    +  CDS            tdTomato: tandem dimeric (pseudo-monomeric) derivative of DsRed (Shaner et al., 2004) mammalian codon-optimized
   2109..2697    +  misc_feature   WPRE: woodchuck hepatitis virus posttranscriptional regulatory element
   2738..2945    +  polyA_signal   bGH poly(A) signal: bovine growth hormone polyadenylation signal
   2976..3044    -  CDS            large T antigen (fragment): large T antigen from SV40 (simian virus 40)
   3115..3248    +  repeat_region  AAV2 ITR: inverted terminal repeat of adeno-associated virus serotype 2 inverted
   3242..3298    -  CDS            lacI (fragment): lac repressor; lacI; The lac repressor binds to the lac operator to inhibit transcription in E. coli. This inhibition can be relieved by adding lactose or isopropyl-β-D-thiogalactopyranoside (IPTG).
   3481..4069    -  rep_origin     ori: high-copy-number ColE1/pMB1/pBR322/pUC origin of replication
   4240..5100    -  CDS            AmpR: β-lactamase; bla; confers resistance to ampicillin, carbenicillin, and related antibiotics
   5101..5205    -  promoter       AmpR promoter: bla
   5258..5686    -  rep_origin     f1 ori (sequence partly withheld): f1 bacteriophage origin of replication; arrow indicates direction of (+) strand synthesis
   5691..5760    -  CDS            lacZα (fragment): LacZα fragment of β-galactosidase; lacZ fragment
   5755..5887    -  repeat_region  AAV2 ITR (fragment): inverted terminal repeat of adeno-associated virus serotype 2 inverted
   5987..6434    +  promoter       hSyn promoter: human synapsin I promoter; confers neuron-specific expression (Kügler et al., 2003)
>Addgene plasmid #92391 | pAAV-M13-TEV-C-P2A-TdTomato | analyzer sequence | sequence record 178099
AAGCTTGATTTAGGTGACACTATAGAATACAAGCTACTTGTTCTTTTTGCAGGATCCATGCATCATCATC
ATCATCATGGTATGGCTAGCATGACTGGTGGACAGCAAATGGGTCGGGATCTGTACGACGATGACGATAA
GGATCTCGCCACCATGGTCGACTCATCACGTCGTAAGTGGAATAAGACAGGTCACGCAGTCAGAGCTATA
GGTCGGCTGAGCTCACTCGAAGGTGGCGGTGGCTCTGGAGGTGGTGGGTCCGGAGGAGGCGGCATCGAGA
TGTCCAGCATGGTGAGCGATACTAGCTGTACCTTCCCATCATCTGACGGAATCTTCTGGAAGCACTGGAT
TCAGACTAAGGACGGCCAGTGTGGCAGCCCACTGGTGAGCACACGAGACGGATTCATCGTGGGGATTCAC
AGCGCCTCCAACTTTACAAACACCAATAACTATTTCACCTCAGTGCCAAAGAACTTTATGGAGCTGCTGA
CCAACCAGGAGGCCCAGCAGTGGGTGAGCGGGTGGCGCCTGAACGCCGATTCCGTGCTGTGGGGCGGGCA
CAAGGTGTTTATGGCATGCGGAAGCGGAGCTACTAACTTCAGCCTGCTGAAGCAGGCTGGAGACGTGGAG
GAGAACCCTGGACCTGAATTCATGGTGAGCAAGGGCGAGGAGGTCATCAAAGAGTTCATGCGCTTCAAGG
TGCGCATGGAGGGCTCCATGAACGGCCACGAGTTCGAGATCGAGGGCGAGGGCGAGGGCCGCCCCTACGA
GGGCACCCAGACCGCCAAGCTGAAGGTGACCAAGGGCGGCCCCCTGCCCTTCGCCTGGGACATCCTGTCC
CCCCAGTTCATGTACGGCTCCAAGGCGTACGTGAAGCACCCCGCCGACATCCCCGATTACAAGAAGCTGT
CCTTCCCCGAGGGCTTCAAGTGGGAGCGCGTGATGAACTTCGAGGACGGCGGTCTGGTGACCGTGACCCA
GGACTCCTCCCTGCAGGACGGCACGCTGATCTACAAGGTGAAGATGCGCGGCACCAACTTCCCCCCCGAC
GGCCCCGTAATGCAGAAGAAGACCATGGGCTGGGAGGCCTCCACCGAGCGCCTGTACCCCCGCGACGGCG
TGCTGAAGGGCGAGATCCACCAGGCCCTGAAGCTGAAGGACGGCGGCCGCTACCTGGTGGAGTTCAAGAC
CATCTACATGGCCAAGAAGCCCGTGCAACTGCCCGGCTACTACTACGTGGACACCAAGCTGGACATCACC
TCCCACAACGAGGACTACACCATCGTGGAACAGTACGAGCGCTCCGAGGGCCGCCACCACCTGTTCCTGG
GGCATGGCACCGGCAGCACCGGCAGCGGCAGTTCCGGCACCGCCTCCTCCGAGGACAACAACATGGCCGT
CATCAAAGAGTTCATGCGCTTCAAGGTGCGCATGGAGGGCTCCATGAACGGCCACGAGTTCGAGATCGAG
GGCGAGGGCGAGGGCCGCCCCTACGAGGGCACCCAGACCGCCAAGCTGAAGGTGACCAAGGGCGGCCCCC
TGCCCTTCGCCTGGGACATCCTGTCCCCCCAGTTCATGTACGGCTCCAAGGCGTACGTGAAGCACCCCGC
CGACATCCCCGATTACAAGAAGCTGTCCTTCCCCGAGGGCTTCAAGTGGGAGCGCGTGATGAACTTCGAG
GACGGCGGTCTGGTGACCGTGACCCAGGACTCCTCCCTGCAGGACGGCACGCTGATCTACAAGGTGAAGA
TGCGCGGCACCAACTTCCCCCCCGACGGCCCCGTAATGCAGAAGAAGACCATGGGCTGGGAGGCCTCCAC
CGAGCGCCTGTACCCCCGCGACGGCGTGCTGAAGGGCGAGATCCACCAGGCCCTGAAGCTGAAGGACGGC
GGCCGCTACCTGGTGGAGTTCAAGACCATCTACATGGCCAAGAAGCCCGTGCAACTGCCCGGCTACTACT
ACGTGGACACCAAGCTGGACATCACCTCCCACAACGAGGACTACACCATCGTGGAACAGTACGAGCGCTC
CGAGGGCCGCCACCACCTGTTCCTGTACGGCATGGACGAGCTGTACAAGTAGTCTAGATAGCTAGCCAGC
TTATCGATAATCAACCTCTGGATTACAAAATTTGTGAAAGATTGACTGGTATTCTTAACTATGTTGCTCC
TTTTACGCTATGTGGATACGCTGCTTTAATGCCTTTGTATCATGCTATTGCTTCCCGTATGGCTTTCATT
TTCTCCTCCTTGTATAAATCCTGGTTGCTGTCTCTTTATGAGGAGTTGTGGCCCGTTGTCAGGCAACGTG
GCGTGGTGTGCACTGTGTTTGCTGACGCAACCCCCACTGGTTGGGGCATTGCCACCACCTGTCAGCTCCT
TTCCGGGACTTTCGCTTTCCCCCTCCCTATTGCCACGGCGGAACTCATCGCCGCCTGCCTTGCCCGCTGC
TGGACAGGGGCTCGGCTGTTGGGCACTGACAATTCCGTGGTGTTGTCGGGGAAATCATCGTCCTTTCCTT
GGCTGCTCGCCTGTGTTGCCACCTGGATTCTGCGCGGGACGTCCTTCTGCTACGTCCCTTCGGCCCTCAA
TCCAGCGGACCTTCCTTCCCGCGGCCTGCTGCCGGCTCTGCGGCCTCTTCCGCGTCTTCGCCTTCGCCCT
CAGACGAGTCGGATCTCCCTTTGGGCCGCCTCCCCGCATCGATACCGTCGACCCGGGCGGCCGCTCATAA
AGCTCGACTGTGCCTTCTAGTTGCCAGCCATCTGTTGTTTGCCCCTCCCCCGTGCCTTCCTTGACCCTGG
AAGGTGCCACTCCCACTGTCCTTTCCTAATAAAATGAGGAAATTGCATCGCATTGTCTGAGTAGGTGTCA
TTCTATTCTGGGGGGTGGGGTGGGGCAGGACAGCAAGGGGGAGGATTGGGAAGACAATAGCAGGCATGCT
GGGGATGCGGTCCGGACTGTACAATTGCATTCATTTTATGTTTCAGGTTCAGGGGGAGATGTGGGAGGTT
TTTTAAAGCAAGTAAAACCTCTACAAATGTGGTAAAATCGATAAGGATCTTCCTAGAGCATGGCTACGTA
GATAAGTAGCATGGCGGGTTAATCATTAACTACAAGGAACCCCTAGTGATGGAGTTGGCCACTCCCTCTC
TGCGCGCTCGCTCGCTCACTGAGGCCGGGCGACCAAAGGTCGCCCGACGCCCGGGCTTTGCCCGGGCGGC
CTCAGTGAGCGAGCGAGCGCGCAGCTGCATTAATGAATCGGCCAACGCGCGGGGAGAGGCGGTTTGCGTA
TTGGGCGCTCTTCCGCTTCCTCGCTCACTGACTCGCTGCGCTCGGTCGTTCGGCTGCGGCGAGCGGTATC
AGCTCACTCAAAGGCGGTAATACGGTTATCCACAGAATCAGGGGATAACGCAGGAAAGAACATGTGAGCA
AAAGGCCAGCAAAAGGCCAGGAACCGTAAAAAGGCCGCGTTGCTGGCGTTTTTCCATAGGCTCCGCCCCC
CTGACGAGCATCACAAAAATCGACGCTCAAGTCAGAGGTGGCGAAACCCGACAGGACTATAAAGATACCA
GGCGTTTCCCCCTGGAAGCTCCCTCGTGCGCTCTCCTGTTCCGACCCTGCCGCTTACCGGATACCTGTCC
GCCTTTCTCCCTTCGGGAAGCGTGGCGCTTTCTCATAGCTCACGCTGTAGGTATCTCAGTTCGGTGTAGG
TCGTTCGCTCCAAGCTGGGCTGTGTGCACGAACCCCCCGTTCAGCCCGACCGCTGCGCCTTATCCGGTAA
CTATCGTCTTGAGTCCAACCCGGTAAGACACGACTTATCGCCACTGGCAGCAGCCACTGGTAACAGGATT
AGCAGAGCGAGGTATGTAGGCGGTGCTACAGAGTTCTTGAAGTGGTGGCCTAACTACGGCTACACTAGAA
GAACAGTATTTGGTATCTGCGCTCTGCTGAAGCCAGTTACCTTCGGAAAAAGAGTTGGTAGCTCTTGATC
CGGCAAACAAACCACCGCTGGTAGCGGTGGTTTTTTTGTTTGCAAGCAGCAGATTACGCGCAGAAAAAAA
GGATCTCAAGAAGATCCTTTGATCTTTTCTACGGGGTCTGACGCTCAGTGGAACGAAAACTCACGTTAAG
GGATTTTGGTCATGAGATTATCAAAAAGGATCTTCACCTAGATCCTTTTAAATTAAAAATGAAGTTTTAA
ATCAATCTAAAGTATATATGAGTAAACTTGGTCTGACAGTTACCAATGCTTAATCAGTGAGGCACCTATC
TCAGCGATCTGTCTATTTCGTTCATCCATAGTTGCCTGACTCCCCGTCGTGTAGATAACTACGATACGGG
AGGGCTTACCATCTGGCCCCAGTGCTGCAATGATACCGCGAGACCCACGCTCACCGGCTCCAGATTTATC
AGCAATAAACCAGCCAGCCGGAAGGGCCGAGCGCAGAAGTGGTCCTGCAACTTTATCCGCCTCCATCCAG
TCTATTAATTGTTGCCGGGAAGCTAGAGTAAGTAGTTCGCCAGTTAATAGTTTGCGCAACGTTGTTGCCA
TTGCTACAGGCATCGTGGTGTCACGCTCGTCGTTTGGTATGGCTTCATTCAGCTCCGGTTCCCAACGATC
AAGGCGAGTTACATGATCCCCCATGTTGTGCAAAAAAGCGGTTAGCTCCTTCGGTCCTCCGATCGTTGTC
AGAAGTAAGTTGGCCGCAGTGTTATCACTCATGGTTATGGCAGCACTGCATAATTCTCTTACTGTCATGC
CATCCGTAAGATGCTTTTCTGTGACTGGTGAGTACTCAACCAAGTCATTCTGAGAATAGTGTATGCGGCG
ACCGAGTTGCTCTTGCCCGGCGTCAATACGGGATAATACCGCGCCACATAGCAGAACTTTAAAAGTGCTC
ATCATTGGAAAACGTTCTTCGGGGCGAAAACTCTCAAGGATCTTACCGCTGTTGAGATCCAGTTCGATGT
AACCCACTCGTGCACCCAACTGATCTTCAGCATCTTTTACTTTCACCAGCGTTTCTGGGTGAGCAAAAAC
AGGAAGGCAAAATGCCGCAAAAAAGGGAATAAGGGCGACACGGAAATGTTGAATACTCATACTCTTCCTT
TTTCAATATTATTGAAGCATTTATCAGGGTTATTGTCTCATGAGCGGATACATATTTGAATGTATTTAGA
AAAATAAACAAATAGGGGTTCCGCGCACATTTCCCCGAAAAGTGCCACCTAAATTGTAAGCGTTAATATT
TTGTTAAAATTCGCGTTAAATTTTTGTTAAATCAGCTCATTTTTTAACCAATAGGCCGAAATCGGCAAAA
TCCCTTATAAATCAAAAGAATAGACCGAGATAGGGT
[37 nt withheld, positions 5357-5393]
AAAGAACGTGGACTCCAACGTCAAAGG
[49 nt withheld, positions 5421-5469]
T
[91 nt withheld, positions 5471-5561]
G
[124 nt withheld, positions 5563-5686]
CCCATTCGCCATTCAGGCTGCGCAACTGTTGGGAAGGGCGATCGGTGCGGGCCTCTTCGCTATTACGCCA
GCTGCGCGCTCGCTCGCTCACTGAGGCCGCCCGGGCAAAGCCCGGGCGTCGGGCGACCTTTGGTCGCCCG
GCCTCAGTGAGCGAGCGAGCGCGCAGAGAGGGAGTGGCCAACTCCATCACTAGGGGTTCCTTGTAGTTAA
TGATTAACCCGCCATGCTACTTATCTACGTAGCCATGCTCTAGGAAGATCGTAGGTTAATTAATCTAGAC
TGCAGAGGGCCCTGCGTATGAGTGCAAGTGGGTTTTAGGACCAGGATGAGGCGGGGTGGGGGTGCCTACC
TGACGACCGACCCCGACCCACTGGACAAGCACCCAACCCCCATTCCCCAAATTGCGCATCCCCTATCAGA
GAGGGGGAGGGGAAACAGGATGCGGCGAGGCGCGTGCGCACTGCCAGCTTCAGCACCGCGGACAGTGCCT
TCGCCCCCGCCTGGCGGCGCGCGCCACCGCCGCCTCAGCACTGAAGGCGCGCTGACGTCACTCGCCGGTC
CCCCGCAAACTCCCCTTCCCGGCCACCTTGGTCGCGTCCGCGCCGCCGCCGGCCCAGCCGGACCGCACCA
CGCGAGGCGCGAGATAGGGGGGCACGGGCGCGACCATCTGCGCTGCGGCGCCGGCGACTCAGCGCTGCCT
CAGTCTGCGGTGGGCAGCGGAGGAGTCGTGTCGTGCCTGAGAGCGCAGTCGAGAGGATCT
